Addgene plasmid #123241: pLenti PGK Puro GFP-LC3B G120
Purpose: Expression vector with PGK promoter for low expression of EGFP-LC3B G120. For lentivirus production and stable transduction in mammalian cells.
Depositing lab: Robin Ketteler. Depositing organization: University College London. Publication: Redundancy of human ATG4 protease isoforms in autophagy and LC3/GABARAP processing revealed in cells. Agrotis A, Pengo N, Burden JJ, Ketteler R. Autophagy. 2019 Jan 21. doi: 10.1080/15548627.2019.1569925. PubMed 30661429.
Backbone
  Vector backbone: pLenti PGK GFP Puro (w509-5)
  Backbone size w/o insert (bp): 7849
  Modifications to backbone: Removal of EGFP, insertion of EGFP-LC3B G120 between BamHI and SalI sites.
  Vector type: Mammalian Expression, Lentiviral
  Selectable markers: Puromycin
Growth in bacteria
  Bacterial resistance: Ampicillin, 100 μg/mL
  Growth temperature: 37°C
  Growth strain: NEB Stable
  Copy number: Unknown
Gene/Insert
  Gene/Insert name: Microtubule-associated proteins 1A/1B light chain 3B
  Species: H. sapiens (human)
  Insert size (bp): 378
  Mutation: Deleted amino acids 121-125. Stop codon after G120.
  GenBank ID: NM_022818.4
  Entrez Gene: MAP1LC3B (a.k.a. ATG8F, LC3B, MAP1A/1BLC3, MAP1LC3B-a)
  Promoter: PGK
  Tag / fusion protein: EGFP (N terminal on backbone)
  Cloning method: Restriction Enzyme; 5′ cloning site BamHI (not destroyed); 3′ cloning site SalI (not destroyed)
  Sequencing primers: 5′ EGFP C F; 3′ WPRE-R
Terms and licenses: Academic/Nonprofit Terms; Industry Terms: Not Available to Industry
How to cite: pLenti PGK Puro GFP-LC3B G120 was a gift from Robin Ketteler (Addgene plasmid # 123241 ; http://n2t.net/addgene:123241 ; RRID:Addgene_123241)
