[The description below was written by a language model from this plasmid's Addgene catalogue record and pLannotate feature annotations shown in this document.]
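Description:
pLenti PGK Puro GFP-LC3B G120 is an HIV-1-based lentiviral expression plasmid built on the pLenti PGK GFP Puro (w509-5) backbone, intended for virus production and stable transduction of mammalian cells. In bacteria it is maintained through a high-copy ColE1/pUC-type origin and selected with ampicillin via β-lactamase. An f1 origin, an SV40 origin and remnants of a pBluescript-style lac/lacZα cloning region with T3 and T7 promoters are also annotated. The viral portion begins with an RSV promoter joined to a truncated 5' LTR, which drives genomic RNA transcription in packaging cells. This is followed by the Ψ packaging signal with a gag fragment, the Rev response element for Rev-dependent nuclear export, and the cPPT/CTS. A second truncated LTR and an SV40 polyadenylation signal close the transfer cassette.

The payload is human MAP1LC3B fused at its N-terminus to EGFP, inserted between BamHI and SalI in place of the original EGFP. A short attB1 Gateway remnant is annotated between the two coding regions. The LC3B sequence lacks residues 121–125 and ends with a stop codon directly after glycine 120. It therefore encodes the form that normally arises after ATG4 removes the C-terminal residues, with the glycine used for lipid conjugation already exposed. Expression comes from the human PGK promoter, which the depositor chose to give low levels of the fusion, and a WPRE downstream enhances transcript expression. A separate mouse PGK promoter drives puromycin N-acetyltransferase so that transduced cells can be selected. The associated study concerns human ATG4 protease isoforms and LC3/GABARAP processing, which fits use of the construct as a fluorescent autophagosome marker whose priming does not depend on ATG4.
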