Features (pLannotate 1.2.2; 30 found; start..end, strand, type, name):
     26..130     +  promoter       AmpR promoter: bla
    131..991     +  CDS            AmpR: β-lactamase; bla; confers resistance to ampicillin, carbenicillin, and related antibiotics
   1162..1750    +  rep_origin     ori: high-copy-number ColE1/pMB1/pBR322/pUC origin of replication
   1933..2025    +  CDS            lacI (fragment): lac repressor; lacI; The lac repressor binds to the lac operator to inhibit transcription in E. coli. This inhibition can be relieved by adding lactose or isopropyl-β-D-thiogalactopyranoside (IPTG).
   2038..2059    +  protein_bind   CAP binding site: CAP binding activates transcription in the presence of cAMP. E. coli catabolite activator protein
   2074..2104    +  promoter       lac promoter: promoter for the E. coli lac operon
   2112..2128    +  protein_bind   lac operator: The lac repressor binds to the lac operator to inhibit transcription in E. coli. This inhibition can be relieved by adding lactose or isopropyl-β-D-thiogalactopyranoside (IPTG). lac repressor encoded by lacI
   2173..2191    +  promoter       T3 promoter: promoter for bacteriophage T3 RNA polymerase
   2219..2445    +  promoter       RSV promoter: Rous sarcoma virus enhancer/promoter
   2446..2626    +  LTR            5' LTR (truncated): truncated 5' long terminal repeat (LTR) from HIV-1
   2673..2798    +  misc_feature   HIV-1 Ψ: packaging signal of human immunodeficiency virus type 1
   2782..3145    +  CDS            HIV-1 gag (fragment): gag protein from human immunodeficiency virus 1; gag
   3291..3524    +  misc_feature   RRE: The Rev response element (RRE) of HIV-1 allows for Rev-dependent mRNA export from the nucleus to the cytoplasm.
   3901..4001    +  CDS            Rev (fragment): human immunodeficiency virus 1 (HIV-1) Rev protein; rev; enhances nuclear export of unspliced and incompletely spliced viral mRNAs
   4020..4137    +  misc_feature   cPPT/CTS: central polypurine tract and central termination sequence of HIV-1
   4157..4180    -  misc_feature   MCS (fragment): pBluescript multiple cloning site
   4183..4693    +  promoter       hPGK promoter: human phosphoglycerate kinase 1 promoter
   4708..5424    +  CDS            EGFP: EGFP is a basic (constitutively fluorescent) green fluorescent protein published in 1996, derived from Aequorea victoria. It is reported to be a rapidly-maturing weak dimer with moderate acid sensitivity.
   5446..5470    +  protein_bind   attB1: mutant version of attB; recombination site for the Gateway® BP reaction BP Clonase™
   5473..5832    +  CDS            LC3B: human LC3 protein; MAP1LC3B; Atg8 family member found on autophagosomes
   5842..6430    +  misc_feature   WPRE: woodchuck hepatitis virus posttranscriptional regulatory element
   6444..6943    +  promoter       PGK promoter: mouse phosphoglycerate kinase 1 promoter
   6964..7563    +  CDS            PuroR: puromycin N-acetyltransferase; pac from Streptomyces alboniger; confers resistance to puromycin
   7631..7768    +  CDS            nef (fragment): NEF_HV1LA - Experimental evidence at protein level: Swiss-Prot protein existence level 1. Extracellular Nef protein targets CD4(+) T-lymphocytes for apoptosis by interacting with CXCR4 surface receptors. From Human immunodeficiency virus type 1 group M subtype B (isolate Lai) (HIV-1).
   7754..7934    +  LTR            5' LTR (truncated): truncated 5' long terminal repeat (LTR) from HIV-1
   8006..8127    +  polyA_signal   SV40 poly(A) signal: SV40 polyadenylation signal
   8167..8302    +  rep_origin     SV40 ori: SV40 origin of replication
   8323..8341    -  promoter       T7 promoter: promoter for bacteriophage T7 RNA polymerase
   8349..8504    +  CDS            lacZα (fragment): LacZα fragment of β-galactosidase; lacZ fragment
   8509..8937    +  rep_origin     f1 ori (sequence partly withheld): f1 bacteriophage origin of replication; arrow indicates direction of (+) strand synthesis
>Addgene plasmid #123241 | pLenti PGK Puro GFP-LC3B G120 | addgene full sequence | sequence record 245043 | Addgene NGS Result
AGGTGGCACTTTTCGGGGAAATGTGCGCGGAACCCCTATTTGTTTATTTTTCTAAATACATTCAAATATG
TATCCGCTCATGAGACAATAACCCTGATAAATGCTTCAATAATATTGAAAAAGGAAGAGTATGAGTATTC
AACATTTCCGTGTCGCCCTTATTCCCTTTTTTGCGGCATTTTGCCTTCCTGTTTTTGCTCACCCAGAAAC
GCTGGTGAAAGTAAAAGATGCTGAAGATCAGTTGGGTGCACGAGTGGGTTACATCGAACTGGATCTCAAC
AGCGGTAAGATCCTTGAGAGTTTTCGCCCCGAAGAACGTTTTCCAATGATGAGCACTTTTAAAGTTCTGC
TATGTGGCGCGGTATTATCCCGTATTGACGCCGGGCAAGAGCAACTCGGTCGCCGCATACACTATTCTCA
GAATGACTTGGTTGAGTACTCACCAGTCACAGAAAAGCATCTTACGGATGGCATGACAGTAAGAGAATTA
TGCAGTGCTGCCATAACCATGAGTGATAACACTGCGGCCAACTTACTTCTGACAACGATCGGAGGACCGA
AGGAGCTAACCGCTTTTTTGCACAACATGGGGGATCATGTAACTCGCCTTGATCGTTGGGAACCGGAGCT
GAATGAAGCCATACCAAACGACGAGCGTGACACCACGATGCCTGTAGCAATGGCAACAACGTTGCGCAAA
CTATTAACTGGCGAACTACTTACTCTAGCTTCCCGGCAACAATTAATAGACTGGATGGAGGCGGATAAAG
TTGCAGGACCACTTCTGCGCTCGGCCCTTCCGGCTGGCTGGTTTATTGCTGATAAATCTGGAGCCGGTGA
GCGTGGGTCTCGCGGTATCATTGCAGCACTGGGGCCAGATGGTAAGCCCTCCCGTATCGTAGTTATCTAC
ACGACGGGGAGTCAGGCAACTATGGATGAACGAAATAGACAGATCGCTGAGATAGGTGCCTCACTGATTA
AGCATTGGTAACTGTCAGACCAAGTTTACTCATATATACTTTAGATTGATTTAAAACTTCATTTTTAATT
TAAAAGGATCTAGGTGAAGATCCTTTTTGATAATCTCATGACCAAAATCCCTTAACGTGAGTTTTCGTTC
CACTGAGCGTCAGACCCCGTAGAAAAGATCAAAGGATCTTCTTGAGATCCTTTTTTTCTGCGCGTAATCT
GCTGCTTGCAAACAAAAAAACCACCGCTACCAGCGGTGGTTTGTTTGCCGGATCAAGAGCTACCAACTCT
TTTTCCGAAGGTAACTGGCTTCAGCAGAGCGCAGATACCAAATACTGTTCTTCTAGTGTAGCCGTAGTTA
GGCCACCACTTCAAGAACTCTGTAGCACCGCCTACATACCTCGCTCTGCTAATCCTGTTACCAGTGGCTG
CTGCCAGTGGCGATAAGTCGTGTCTTACCGGGTTGGACTCAAGACGATAGTTACCGGATAAGGCGCAGCG
GTCGGGCTGAACGGGGGGTTCGTGCACACAGCCCAGCTTGGAGCGAACGACCTACACCGAACTGAGATAC
CTACAGCGTGAGCTATGAGAAAGCGCCACGCTTCCCGAAGGGAGAAAGGCGGACAGGTATCCGGTAAGCG
GCAGGGTCGGAACAGGAGAGCGCACGAGGGAGCTTCCAGGGGGAAACGCCTGGTATCTTTATAGTCCTGT
CGGGTTTCGCCACCTCTGACTTGAGCGTCGATTTTTGTGATGCTCGTCAGGGGGGCGGAGCCTATGGAAA
AACGCCAGCAACGCGGCCTTTTTACGGTTCCTGGCCTTTTGCTGGCCTTTTGCTCACATGTTCTTTCCTG
CGTTATCCCCTGATTCTGTGGATAACCGTATTACCGCCTTTGAGTGAGCTGATACCGCTCGCCGCAGCCG
AACGACCGAGCGCAGCGAGTCAGTGAGCGAGGAAGCGGAAGAGCGCCCAATACGCAAACCGCCTCTCCCC
GCGCGTTGGCCGATTCATTAATGCAGCTGGCACGACAGGTTTCCCGACTGGAAAGCGGGCAGTGAGCGCA
ACGCAATTAATGTGAGTTAGCTCACTCATTAGGCACCCCAGGCTTTACACTTTATGCTTCCGGCTCGTAT
GTTGTGTGGAATTGTGAGCGGATAACAATTTCACACAGGAAACAGCTATGACCATGATTACGCCAAGCGC
GCAATTAACCCTCACTAAAGGGAACAAAAGCTGGAGCTGCAAGCTTAATGTAGTCTTATGCAATACTCTT
GTAGTCTTGCAACATGGTAACGATGAGTTAGCAACATGCCTTACAAGGAGAGAAAAAGCACCGTGCATGC
CGATTGGTGGAAGTAAGGTGGTACGATCGTGCCTTATTAGGAAGGCAACAGACGGGTCTGACATGGATTG
GACGAACCACTGAATTGCCGCATTGCAGAGATATTGTATTTAAGTGCCTAGCTCGATACATAAACGGGTC
TCTCTGGTTAGACCAGATCTGAGCCTGGGAGCTCTCTGGCTAACTAGGGAACCCACTGCTTAAGCCTCAA
TAAAGCTTGCCTTGAGTGCTTCAAGTAGTGTGTGCCCGTCTGTTGTGTGACTCTGGTAACTAGAGATCCC
TCAGACCCTTTTAGTCAGTGTGGAAAATCTCTAGCAGTGGCGCCCGAACAGGGACTTGAAAGCGAAAGGG
AAACCAGAGGAGCTCTCTCGACGCAGGACTCGGCTTGCTGAAGCGCGCACGGCAAGAGGCGAGGGGCGGC
GACTGGTGAGTACGCCAAAAATTTTGACTAGCGGAGGCTAGAAGGAGAGAGATGGGTGCGAGAGCGTCAG
TATTAAGCGGGGGAGAATTAGATCGCGATGGGAAAAAATTCGGTTAAGGCCAGGGGGAAAGAAAAAATAT
AAATTAAAACATATAGTATGGGCAAGCAGGGAGCTAGAACGATTCGCAGTTAATCCTGGCCTGTTAGAAA
CATCAGAAGGCTGTAGACAAATACTGGGACAGCTACAACCATCCCTTCAGACAGGATCAGAAGAACTTAG
ATCATTATATAATACAGTAGCAACCCTCTATTGTGTGCATCAAAGGATAGAGATAAAAGACACCAAGGAA
GCTTTAGACAAGATAGAGGAAGAGCAAAACAAAAGTAAGACCACCGCACAGCAAGCGGCCGCTGATCTTC
AGACCTGGAGGAGGAGATATGAGGGACAATTGGAGAAGTGAATTATATAAATATAAAGTAGTAAAAATTG
AACCATTAGGAGTAGCACCCACCAAGGCAAAGAGAAGAGTGGTGCAGAGAGAAAAAAGAGCAGTGGGAAT
AGGAGCTTTGTTCCTTGGGTTCTTGGGAGCAGCAGGAAGCACTATGGGCGCAGCGTCAATGACGCTGACG
GTACAGGCCAGACAATTATTGTCTGGTATAGTGCAGCAGCAGAACAATTTGCTGAGGGCTATTGAGGCGC
AACAGCATCTGTTGCAACTCACAGTCTGGGGCATCAAGCAGCTCCAGGCAAGAATCCTGGCTGTGGAAAG
ATACCTAAAGGATCAACAGCTCCTGGGGATTTGGGGTTGCTCTGGAAAACTCATTTGCACCACTGCTGTG
CCTTGGAATGCTAGTTGGAGTAATAAATCTCTGGAACAGATTTGGAATCACACGACCTGGATGGAGTGGG
ACAGAGAAATTAACAATTACACAAGCTTAATACACTCCTTAATTGAAGAATCGCAAAACCAGCAAGAAAA
GAATGAACAAGAATTATTGGAATTAGATAAATGGGCAAGTTTGTGGAATTGGTTTAACATAACAAATTGG
CTGTGGTATATAAAATTATTCATAATGATAGTAGGAGGCTTGGTAGGTTTAAGAATAGTTTTTGCTGTAC
TTTCTATAGTGAATAGAGTTAGGCAGGGATATTCACCATTATCGTTTCAGACCCACCTCCCAACCCCGAG
GGGACCCGACAGGCCCGAAGGAATAGAAGAAGAAGGTGGAGAGAGAGACAGAGACAGATCCATTCGATTA
GTGAACGGATCTCGACGGTATCGGTTAACTTTTAAAAGAAAAGGGGGGATTGGGGGGTACAGTGCAGGGG
AAAGAATAGTAGACATAATAGCAACAGACATACAAACTAAAGAATTACAAAAACAAATTACAAAAATTCA
AAATTTTATCGATCACGAGACTAGCCTCGAGAAGCTTGATATCGAATTCCACGGGGTTGGGGTTGCGCCT
TTTCCAAGGCAGCCCTGGGTTTGCGCAGGGACGCGGCTGCTCTGGGCGTGGTTCCGGGAAACGCAGCGGC
GCCGACCCTGGGTCTCGCACATTCTTCACGTCCGTTCGCAGCGTCACCCGGATCTTCGCCGCTACCCTTG
TGGGCCCCCCGGCGACGCTTCCTGCTCCGCCCCTAAGTCGGGAAGGTTCCTTGCGGTTCGCGGCGTGCCG
GACGTGACAAACGGAAGCCGCACGTCTCACTAGTACCCTCGCAGACGGACAGCGCCAGGGAGCAATGGCA
GCGCGCCGACCGCGATGGGCTGTGGCCAATAGCGGCTGCTCAGCAGGGCGCGCCGAGAGCAGCGGCCGGG
AAGGGGCGGTGCGGGAGGCGGGGTGTGGGGCGGTAGTGTGGGCCCTGTTCCTGCCCGCGCGGTGTTCCGC
ATTCTGCAAGCCTCCGGAGCGCACGTCGGCAGTCGGCTCCCTCGTTGACCGAATCACCGACCTCTCTCCC
CAGGGGGATCCGCCACCATGGTGAGCAAGGGCGAGGAGCTGTTCACCGGGGTGGTGCCCATCCTGGTCGA
GCTGGACGGCGACGTAAACGGCCACAAGTTCAGCGTGTCCGGCGAGGGCGAGGGCGATGCCACCTACGGC
AAGCTGACCCTGAAGTTCATCTGCACCACCGGCAAGCTGCCCGTGCCCTGGCCCACCCTCGTGACCACCC
TGACCTACGGCGTGCAGTGCTTCAGCCGCTACCCCGACCACATGAAGCAGCACGACTTCTTCAAGTCCGC
CATGCCCGAAGGCTACGTCCAGGAGCGCACCATCTTCTTCAAGGACGACGGCAACTACAAGACCCGCGCC
GAGGTGAAGTTCGAGGGCGACACCCTGGTGAACCGCATCGAGCTGAAGGGCATCGACTTCAAGGAGGACG
GCAACATCCTGGGGCACAAGCTGGAGTACAACTACAACAGCCACAACGTCTATATCATGGCCGACAAGCA
GAAGAACGGCATCAAGGTGAACTTCAAGATCCGCCACAACATCGAGGACGGCAGCGTGCAGCTCGCCGAC
CACTACCAGCAGAACACCCCCATCGGCGACGGCCCCGTGCTGCTGCCCGACAACCACTACCTGAGCACCC
AGTCCGCCCTGAGCAAAGACCCCAACGAGAAGCGCGATCACATGGTCCTGCTGGAGTTCGTGACCGCCGC
CGGGATCACTCACGGCATGGACGAGCTCTACAAAAGCGGTTCCGGACCGGATCAAACAAGTTTGTACAAA
AAAGCAGGCTTAATGCCGTCGGAGAAGACCTTCAAGCAGCGGCGCACCTTCGAACAAAGAGTAGAAGATG
TCCGACTTATTCGAGAGCAGCATCCAACCAAAATCCCGGTGATAATAGAACGATACAAGGGTGAGAAGCA
GCTTCCTGTTCTGGATAAAACAAAGTTCCTTGTACCTGACCATGTCAACATGAGTGAGCTCATCAAGATA
ATTAGAAGGCGCTTACAGCTCAATGCTAATCAGGCCTTCTTCCTGTTGGTGAACGGACACAGCATGGTCA
GCGTCTCCACACCAATCTCAGAGGTGTATGAGAGTGAGAAAGATGAAGATGGATTCCTGTACATGGTCTA
TGCCTCCCAGGAGACGTTCGGGTAAGTCGACAATCAACCTCTGGATTACAAAATTTGTGAAAGATTGACT
GGTATTCTTAACTATGTTGCTCCTTTTACGCTATGTGGATACGCTGCTTTAATGCCTTTGTATCATGCTA
TTGCTTCCCGTATGGCTTTCATTTTCTCCTCCTTGTATAAATCCTGGTTGCTGTCTCTTTATGAGGAGTT
GTGGCCCGTTGTCAGGCAACGTGGCGTGGTGTGCACTGTGTTTGCTGACGCAACCCCCACTGGTTGGGGC
ATTGCCACCACCTGTCAGCTCCTTTCCGGGACTTTCGCTTTCCCCCTCCCTATTGCCACGGCGGAACTCA
TCGCCGCCTGCCTTGCCCGCTGCTGGACAGGGGCTCGGCTGTTGGGCACTGACAATTCCGTGGTGTTGTC
GGGGAAGCTGACGTCCTTTCCATGGCTGCTCGCCTGTGTTGCCACCTGGATTCTGCGCGGGACGTCCTTC
TGCTACGTCCCTTCGGCCCTCAATCCAGCGGACCTTCCTTCCCGCGGCCTGCTGCCGGCTCTGCGGCCTC
TTCCGCGTCTTCGCCTTCGCCCTCAGACGAGTCGGATCTCCCTTTGGGCCGCCTCCCCGCCTGGAATTCT
ACCGGGTAGGGGAGGCGCTTTTCCCAAGGCAGTCTGGAGCATGCGCTTTAGCAGCCCCGCTGGGCACTTG
GCGCTACACAAGTGGCCTCTGGCCTCGCACACATTCCACATCCACCGGTAGGCGCCAACCGGCTCCGTTC
TTTGGTGGCCCCTTCGCGCCACCTTCTACTCCTCCCCTAGTCAGGAAGTTCCCCCCCGCCCCGCAGCTCG
CGTCGTGCAGGACGTGACAAATGGAAGTAGCACGTCTCACTAGTCTCGTGCAGATGGACAGCACCGCTGA
GCAATGGAAGCGGGTAGGCCTTTGGGGCAGCGGCCAATAGCAGCTTTGCTCCTTCGCTTTCTGGGCTCAG
AGGCTGGGAAGGGGTGGGTCCGGGGGCGGGCTCAGGGGCGGGCTCAGGGGCGGGGCGGGCGCCCGAAGGT
CCTCCGGAGGCCCGGCATTCTGCACGCTTCAAAAGCGCACGTCTGCCGCGCTGTTCTCCTCTTCCTCATC
TCCGGGCCTTTCGACCTGCAGCCCAAGCTTACCATGACCGAGTACAAGCCCACGGTGCGCCTCGCCACCC
GCGACGACGTCCCCAGGGCCGTACGCACCCTCGCCGCCGCGTTCGCCGACTACCCCGCCACGCGCCACAC
CGTCGATCCGGACCGCCACATCGAGCGGGTCACCGAGCTGCAAGAACTCTTCCTCACGCGCGTCGGGCTC
GACATCGGCAAGGTGTGGGTCGCGGACGACGGCGCCGCGGTGGCGGTCTGGACCACGCCGGAGAGCGTCG
AAGCGGGGGCGGTGTTCGCCGAGATCGGCCCGCGCATGGCCGAGTTGAGCGGTTCCCGGCTGGCCGCGCA
GCAACAGATGGAAGGCCTCCTGGCGCCGCACCGGCCCAAGGAGCCCGCGTGGTTCCTGGCCACCGTCGGC
GTCTCGCCCGACCACCAGGGCAAGGGTCTGGGCAGCGCCGTCGTGCTCCCCGGAGTGGAGGCGGCCGAGC
GCGCCGGGGTGCCCGCCTTCCTGGAGACCTCCGCGCCCCGCAACCTCCCCTTCTACGAGCGGCTCGGCTT
CACCGTCACCGCCGACGTCGAGGTGCCCGAAGGACCGCGCACCTGGTGCATGACCCGCAAGCCCGGTGCC
TGACGCCCGCCCCACGACCCGCAGCGCCCGACCGAAAGGAGCGCACGACCCCATGCATCTCGAGGGCCCG
GTACCTTTAAGACCAATGACTTACAAGGCAGCTGTAGATCTTAGCCACTTTTTAAAAGAAAAGGGGGGAC
TGGAAGGGCTAGCTCACTCCCAACGAAGACAAGATCTGCTTTTTGCTTGTACTGGGTCTCTCTGGTTAGA
CCAGATCTGAGCCTGGGAGCTCTCTGGCTAACTAGGGAACCCACTGCTTAAGCCTCAATAAAGCTTGCCT
TGAGTGCTTCAAGTAGTGTGTGCCCGTCTGTTGTGTGACTCTGGTAACTAGAGATCCCTCAGACCCTTTT
AGTCAGTGTGGAAAATCTCTAGCAGTAGTAGTTCATGTCATCTTATTATTCAGTATTTATAACTTGCAAA
GAAATGAATATCAGAGAGTGAGAGGAACTTGTTTATTGCAGCTTATAATGGTTACAAATAAAGCAATAGC
ATCACAAATTTCACAAATAAAGCATTTTTTTCACTGCATTCTAGTTGTGGTTTGTCCAAACTCATCAATG
TATCTTATCATGTCTGGCTCTAGCTATCCCGCCCCTAACTCCGCCCATCCCGCCCCTAACTCCGCCCAGT
TCCGCCCATTCTCCGCCCCATGGCTGACTAATTTTTTTTATTTATGCAGAGGCCGAGGCCGCCTCGGCCT
CTGAGCTATTCCAGAAGTAGTGAGGAGGCTTTTTTGGAGGCCTAGGGACGTACCCAATTCGCCCTATAGT
GAGTCGTATTACGCGCGCTCACTGGCCGTCGTTTTACAACGTCGTGACTGGGAAAACCCTGGCGTTACCC
AACTTAATCGCCTTGCAGCACATCCCCCTTTCGCCAGCTGGCGTAATAGCGAAGAGGCCCGCACCGATCG
CCCTTCCCAACAGTTGCGCAGCCTGAATGGCGAATGGG
[124 nt withheld, positions 8509-8632]
C
[91 nt withheld, positions 8634-8724]
A
[49 nt withheld, positions 8726-8774]
CCTTTGACGTTGGAGTCCACGTTCTTT
[37 nt withheld, positions 8802-8838]
ACCCTATCTCGGTCTATTCTTTTGATTTATAAGGGATTTTGCCGATTTCGGCCTATTGGTTAAAAAATGA
GCTGATTTAACAAAAATTTAACGCGAATTTTAACAAAATATTAACGCTTACAATTT
